Addgene plasmid #160413: pJH200_pE12_hyCal7-eGFP
Purpose: Gateway entry clone containing postsynaptic HyCal component (HyNaC7) for HySyn system fused to eGFP
Depositing lab: Daniel Colón-Ramos. Depositing organization: Yale University. Publication: A genetically encoded tool for reconstituting synthetic modulatory neurotransmission and reconnect neural circuits in vivo. Hawk JD, Wisdom EM, Sengupta T, Kashlan ZD, Colon-Ramos DA. Nat Commun. 2021 Aug 9;12(1):4795. doi: 10.1038/s41467-021-24690-9. PubMed 34373460.
Backbone
  Vector backbone: pDONR221
  Vector type: Other
Growth in bacteria
  Bacterial resistance: Kanamycin, 50 μg/mL
  Growth temperature: 37°C
  Growth strain: DH5alpha
  Copy number: High Copy
Gene/Insert
  Gene/Insert name: pDONR221 HyCal7::eGFP (alt name: hyNaC7)
  Species: Synthetic
  Tag / fusion protein: eGFP (C terminal on insert)
  Cloning method: Gibson Cloning
Resource information
  A portion of this plasmid was derived from a plasmid made by: Synthesis
Terms and licenses: Academic/Nonprofit Terms; Industry Terms: Not Available to Industry
How to cite: pJH200_pE12_hyCal7-eGFP was a gift from Daniel Colón-Ramos (Addgene plasmid # 160413 ; http://n2t.net/addgene:160413 ; RRID:Addgene_160413)
