[The description below was written by a language model from this plasmid's Addgene catalogue record and pLannotate feature annotations shown in this document.]
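Description:
pJH200_pE12_hyCal7-eGFP is a Gateway entry clone built on the pDONR221 backbone. It carries the postsynaptic "HyCal" component of the HySyn system, a genetically encoded tool for reconstituting synthetic modulatory neurotransmission between neurons in vivo. The plasmid is maintained in E. coli through a high-copy ColE1/pUC-type origin and selected with kanamycin via an aminoglycoside phosphotransferase (KanR) gene. rrnB T1 and T2 terminators lie upstream of the cloning region and insulate the insert from read-through transcription. Short lacI and lacZα fragments and a T7 promoter just outside attL2 are backbone remnants rather than functional parts of the payload.

The payload lies between the attL1 and attL2 recombination sites. It consists of a synthetic coding sequence for HyCal7 (alternative name hyNaC7) fused at its C terminus to eGFP, assembled by Gibson cloning from synthesized DNA. The automated annotation does not label the HyCal7 portion. It presumably occupies the unannotated stretch of roughly 1.5 kb between attL1 and the fluorescent protein. The GFP is called EGFP in the depositor sequence and GFP (S65T) in the repository's sequencing result. The two sequence records also differ by a few nucleotides in length (4,807 versus 4,815 nt) but show the same feature order.

No eukaryotic promoter or 3′ regulatory element is annotated within the att-flanked cassette, as expected for an entry clone. Expression depends on an LR Clonase reaction that transfers the HyCal7-eGFP fusion into a destination vector supplying the promoter. The eGFP tag should allow the expression and localization of the postsynaptic component to be visualized. The record does not specify a destination vector or target organism.
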