Features (pLannotate 1.2.2; 10 found; start..end, strand, type, name):
    121..213     +  CDS            lacI (fragment): lac repressor; lacI; The lac repressor binds to the lac operator to inhibit transcription in E. coli. This inhibition can be relieved by adding lactose or isopropyl-β-D-thiogalactopyranoside (IPTG).
    268..295     -  terminator     rrnB T2 terminator: transcription terminator T2 from the E. coli rrnB gene
    427..470     +  terminator     rrnB T1 terminator: Escherichia coli rrnB; transcription terminator T1 from the E. coli rrnB gene
    517..553     -  CDS            lacZα (fragment): LacZα fragment of β-galactosidase; lacZ fragment
    569..668     +  protein_bind   attL1: mutant version of attL; recombination site for the Gateway® LR reaction LR Clonase™
   2225..2938    +  CDS            EGFP: EGFP is a basic (constitutively fluorescent) green fluorescent protein published in 1996, derived from Aequorea victoria. It is reported to be a rapidly-maturing weak dimer with moderate acid sensitivity.
   2942..3031    -  protein_bind   attL2 (fragment): mutant version of attL; recombination site for the Gateway® LR reaction LR Clonase™
   3049..3067    -  promoter       T7 promoter: promoter for bacteriophage T7 RNA polymerase
   3201..4010    +  CDS            KanR: aminoglycoside phosphotransferase; aph(3')-Ia; confers resistance to kanamycin in bacteria or G418 (Geneticin®) in eukaryotes
   4157..4745    +  rep_origin     ori: high-copy-number ColE1/pMB1/pBR322/pUC origin of replication
>Addgene plasmid #160413 | pJH200_pE12_hyCal7-eGFP | depositor full sequence | sequence record 310644 | pJH200_pE12_hyCal7-eGFP sequence 4807 bps
CTTTCCTGCGTTATCCCCTGATTCTGTGGATAACCGTATTACCGCCTTTGAGTGAGCTGATACCGCTCGC
CGCAGCCGAACGACCGAGCGCAGCGAGTCAGTGAGCGAGGAAGCGGAAGAGCGCCCAATACGCAAACCGC
CTCTCCCCGCGCGTTGGCCGATTCATTAATGCAGCTGGCACGACAGGTTTCCCGACTGGAAAGCGGGCAG
TGAGCGCAACGCAATTAATACGCGTACCGCTAGCCAGGAAGAGTTTGTAGAAACGCAAAAAGGCCATCCG
TCAGGATGGCCTTCTGCTTAGTTTGATGCCTGGCAGTTTATGGCGGGCGTCCTGCCCGCCACCCTCCGGG
CCGTTGCTTCACAACGTTCAAATCCGCTCCCGGCGGATTTGTCCTACTCAGGAGAGCGTTCACCGACAAA
CAACAGATAAAACGAAAGGCCCAGTCTTCCGACTGAGCCTTTCGTTTTATTTGATGCCTGGCAGTTCCCT
ACTCTCGCGTTAACGCTAGCATGGATGTTTTCCCAGTCACGACGTTGTAAAACGACGGCCAGTCTTAAGC
TCGGGCCCCAAATAATGATTTTATTTTGACTGATAGTGACCTGTTCGTTGCAACACATTGATGAGCAATG
CTTTTTTATAATGCCAACTTTGTACAAAAAAGCAGGCTTAGCTAGCGCCACCATGAGAATCAGACTGAAG
GAGAGAATGAGAAAAATTGTGCAGGAAAGACTGACCGTGAAACAGATTTTTAAAAGATATATCGAGAGCT
CTACCCTGCACGGATTTTGTTATGTGTGTATGGACACATTCCTGGGAAGAAGACTGATTTGGGCCGTGCT
GATGATCCTGGGAGCCATCTATTTCATTTTTAAACTGAGATACGGCATCAAGGAATACTTTGACTATCCA
TTCAGCACCCTGTCTACAGTGGAATATGTGGACGATCTGCTGTTTCCAGCCGTGTCTGTGTGCGCTACCA
ATAGCTACATTGCCTCTCAGGTGTATACCAATCAGCTGAATACAATGTATAAGGAGGGAAGACTGCCACT
GGATAACAACCAGTCTATCCCAGAATATAACATTCCAGGAGACGAGCTGGTGAAGACCCTGAAGAACAGC
AGCCTGACAATTGAGTCTCTGCTGAAGTATTGTGACTGGATCATGCAGGACACATCTCACCCACTGGTGA
CCCCAAATAATTGTGGAGCTCTGAATTTTACAAGCTATTTTAATTACAAGGGAGAGCAGTGCCATACCCT
GAACAGCGGAGCTAAAGGACATGAACTGCTGAAGGTGAGCGATGTGGGAATCTCTCATGGATACGAACTG
GTGTTTGACCTGCAGACAAACGAGGTTATTAAGAACTATCAGCTGAGCGGAATGAGAATCGTGATCCATG
ATCAGGTGTTCCCACCACAGCTGGTGGATGGATTCTTTATCAGCCCAGGATTCAAGACCTACATCAAGCT
GGGAATTACCCAGTCTCAGTCTCTGCCACCACCATATTCTACAGAATGCGGACAGAAAAAACTGAAGTAT
TATGCTATCTATAGCCAGAGACTGTGCCTGCTGGAGACCCTGACAGACTTCACAGGAGACCTGTGCGGAT
GTAGAGATGTGTTTATGCCAGAGAACGGACTGCCATTCTGTAGCCTGCAGGAACTGTATAGCTGCATGTA
CCCAGCTAAAGAGTCTTTTAGCGAATTCACCATGAGAAAAGAGTGTCCAAGCGATTGCGAAGAAAGAACC
TTTAGCTACGAGCTGTCTGAGGCTAGATATCTGCACAATCCACCAATTGGACTGTCTCTGAGCAGACTGG
ATAAACTGCAGCTGGACAAGTCTCTGCCAAGCGAGGCTCACCTGTCTAAACTGGCTAAAAGCCTGACACC
AAAAGAACTGGATGCCTACATCGAAAGCAACATCATCAGCGTGATTCTGTTTTTCGGAGATACCAGAATC
GATTACCACGAACAGGAAGCCACAAACGACTTTTTCCAGTTCCTGGGAAATATGGGAGGAGAATTTGGAC
TGATGCTGGGAGCTTCCCTGCTGACCTTCGTGGAATTCATTGACCTGTTTATTGTGCTGCTGTACCACCA
GATGCTGAGACTGTATAACCTGAGAAAGATTCCAGACATTTTTGCCAGCAAAAGAAACAGAAATAAGGAA
AAAACCAAGAAGTGTGAGAACGTGGGTGGCTCAGGTGGTGGCGGTTCAGGCGGAATGGTGAGCAAGGGCG
AGGAGCTGTTCACCGGGGTGGTGCCCATCCTGGTCGAGCTGGACGGCGACGTAAACGGCCACAAGTTCAG
CGTGTCCGGCGAGGGCGAGGGCGATGCCACCTACGGCAAGCTGACCCTGAAGTTCATCTGCACCACCGGC
AAGCTGCCCGTGCCCTGGCCCACCCTCGTGACCACCCTGACCTACGGCGTGCAGTGCTTCAGCCGCTACC
CCGACCACATGAAGCAGCACGACTTCTTCAAGTCCGCCATGCCCGAAGGCTACGTCCAGGAGCGCACCAT
CTTCTTCAAGGACGACGGCAACTACAAGACCCGCGCCGAGGTGAAGTTCGAGGGCGACACCCTGGTGAAC
CGCATCGAGCTGAAGGGCATCGACTTCAAGGAGGACGGCAACATCCTGGGGCACAAGCTGGAGTACAACT
ACAACAGCCACAACGTCTATATCATGGCCGACAAGCAGAAGAACGGCATCAAGGTGAACTTCAAGATCCG
CCACAACATCGAGGACGGCAGCGTGCAGCTCGCCGACCACTACCAGCAGAACACCCCCATCGGCGACGGC
CCCGTGCTGCTGCCCGACAACCACTACCTGAGCACCCAGTCCGCCCTGAGCAAAGACCCCAACGAGAAGC
GCGATCACATGGTCCTGCTGGAGTTCGTGACCGCCGCCGGGATCACTCTCGGCATGGACGAGCTGTACTA
GCTTGTACAAAGTTGGCATTATAAGAAAGCATTGCTTATCAATTTGTTGCAACGAACAGGTCACTATCAG
TCAAAATAAAATCATTATTTGCCATCCAGCTGATATCCCCTATAGTGAGTCGTATTACATGGTCATAGCT
GTTTCCTGGCAGCTCTGGCCCGTGTCTCAAAATCTCTGATGTTACATTGCACAAGATAAAATAATATCAT
CATGAACAATAAAACTGTCTGCTTACATAAACAGTAATACAAGGGGTGTTATGAGCCATATTCAACGGGA
AACGTCGAGGCCGCGATTAAATTCCAACATGGATGCTGATTTATATGGGTATAAATGGGCTCGCGATAAT
GTCGGGCAATCAGGTGCGACAATCTATCGCTTGTATGGGAAGCCCGATGCGCCAGAGTTGTTTCTGAAAC
ATGGCAAAGGTAGCGTTGCCAATGATGTTACAGATGAGATGGTCAGACTAAACTGGCTGACGGAATTTAT
GCCTCTTCCGACCATCAAGCATTTTATCCGTACTCCTGATGATGCATGGTTACTCACCACTGCGATCCCC
GGAAAAACAGCATTCCAGGTATTAGAAGAATATCCTGATTCAGGTGAAAATATTGTTGATGCGCTGGCAG
TGTTCCTGCGCCGGTTGCATTCGATTCCTGTTTGTAATTGTCCTTTTAACAGCGATCGCGTATTTCGTCT
CGCTCAGGCGCAATCACGAATGAATAACGGTTTGGTTGATGCGAGTGATTTTGATGACGAGCGTAATGGC
TGGCCTGTTGAACAAGTCTGGAAAGAAATGCATAAACTTTTGCCATTCTCACCGGATTCAGTCGTCACTC
ATGGTGATTTCTCACTTGATAACCTTATTTTTGACGAGGGGAAATTAATAGGTTGTATTGATGTTGGACG
AGTCGGAATCGCAGACCGATACCAGGATCTTGCCATCCTATGGAACTGCCTCGGTGAGTTTTCTCCTTCA
TTACAGAAACGGCTTTTTCAAAAATATGGTATTGATAATCCTGATATGAATAAATTGCAGTTTCATTTGA
TGCTCGATGAGTTTTTCTAATCAGAATTGGTTAATTGGTTGTAACACTGGCAGAGCATTACGCTGACTTG
ACGGGACGGCGCAAGCTCATGACCAAAATCCCTTAACGTGAGTTACGCGTCGTTCCACTGAGCGTCAGAC
CCCGTAGAAAAGATCAAAGGATCTTCTTGAGATCCTTTTTTTCTGCGCGTAATCTGCTGCTTGCAAACAA
AAAAACCACCGCTACCAGCGGTGGTTTGTTTGCCGGATCAAGAGCTACCAACTCTTTTTCCGAAGGTAAC
TGGCTTCAGCAGAGCGCAGATACCAAATACTGTTCTTCTAGTGTAGCCGTAGTTAGGCCACCACTTCAAG
AACTCTGTAGCACCGCCTACATACCTCGCTCTGCTAATCCTGTTACCAGTGGCTGCTGCCAGTGGCGATA
AGTCGTGTCTTACCGGGTTGGACTCAAGACGATAGTTACCGGATAAGGCGCAGCGGTCGGGCTGAACGGG
GGGTTCGTGCACACAGCCCAGCTTGGAGCGAACGACCTACACCGAACTGAGATACCTACAGCGTGAGCTA
TGAGAAAGCGCCACGCTTCCCGAAGGGAGAAAGGCGGACAGGTATCCGGTAAGCGGCAGGGTCGGAACAG
GAGAGCGCACGAGGGAGCTTCCAGGGGGAAACGCCTGGTATCTTTATAGTCCTGTCGGGTTTCGCCACCT
CTGACTTGAGCGTCGATTTTTGTGATGCTCGTCAGGGGGGCGGAGCCTATGGAAAAACGCCAGCAACGCG
GCCTTTTTACGGTTCCTGGCCTTTTGCTGGCCTTTTGCTCACATGTT
