Features (pLannotate 1.2.2; 10 found; start..end, strand, type, name):
     33..132     +  protein_bind   attL1: mutant version of attL; recombination site for the Gateway® LR reaction LR Clonase™
   1689..2399    +  CDS            GFP (S65T): GFP (S65T) is a basic (constitutively fluorescent) green fluorescent protein published in 1995, derived from Aequorea victoria.
   2404..2503    -  protein_bind   attL2: mutant version of attL; recombination site for the Gateway® LR reaction LR Clonase™
   2521..2539    -  promoter       T7 promoter: promoter for bacteriophage T7 RNA polymerase
   2673..3482    +  CDS            KanR: aminoglycoside phosphotransferase; aph(3')-Ia; confers resistance to kanamycin in bacteria or G418 (Geneticin®) in eukaryotes
   3629..4217    +  rep_origin     ori: high-copy-number ColE1/pMB1/pBR322/pUC origin of replication
   4400..4492    +  CDS            lacI (fragment): lac repressor; lacI; The lac repressor binds to the lac operator to inhibit transcription in E. coli. This inhibition can be relieved by adding lactose or isopropyl-β-D-thiogalactopyranoside (IPTG).
   4547..4574    -  terminator     rrnB T2 terminator: transcription terminator T2 from the E. coli rrnB gene
   4706..4749    +  terminator     rrnB T1 terminator: Escherichia coli rrnB; transcription terminator T1 from the E. coli rrnB gene
   4796..17      -  CDS            lacZα (fragment) (across the origin): LacZα fragment of β-galactosidase; lacZ fragment
>Addgene plasmid #160413 | pJH200_pE12_hyCal7-eGFP | addgene full sequence | sequence record 316160 | Addgene NGS Result
GTAAAACGACGGCCAGTCTTAAGCTCGGGCCCCAAATAATGATTTTATTTTGACTGATAGTGACCTGTTC
GTTGCAACAAATTGATGAGCAATGCTTTTTTATAATGCCAACTTTGTACAAAAAAGCAGGCTTAGCTAGC
GCCACCATGAGAATCAGACTGAAGGAGAGAATGAGAAAAATTGTGCAGGAAAGACTGACCGTGAAACAGA
TTTTTAAAAGATATATCGAGAGCTCTACCCTGCACGGATTTTGTTATGTGTGTATGGACACATTCCTGGG
AAGAAGACTGATTTGGGCCGTGCTGATGATCCTGGGAGCCATCTATTTCATTTTTAAACTGAGATACGGC
ATCAAGGAATACTTTGACTATCCATTCAGCACCCTGTCTACAGTGGAATATGTGGACGATCTGCTGTTTC
CAGCCGTGTCTGTGTGCGCTACCAATAGCTACATTGCCTCTCAGGTGTATACCAATCAGCTGAATACAAT
GTATAAGGAGGGAAGACTGCCACTGGATAACAACCAGTCTATCCCAGAATATAACATTCCAGGAGACGAG
CTGGTGAAGACCCTGAAGAACAGCAGCCTGACAATTGAGTCTCTGCTGAAGTATTGTGACTGGATCATGC
AGGACACATCTCACCCACTGGTGACCCCAAATAATTGTGGAGCTCTGAATTTTACAAGCTATTTTAATTA
CAAGGGAGAGCAGTGCCATACCCTGAACAGCGGAGCTAAAGGACATGAACTGCTGAAGGTGAGCGATGTG
GGAATCTCTCATGGATACGAACTGGTGTTTGACCTGCAGACAAACGAGGTTATTAAGAACTATCAGCTGA
GCGGAATGAGAATCGTGATCCATGATCAGGTGTTCCCACCACAGCTGGTGGATGGATTCTTTATCAGCCC
AGGATTCAAGACCTACATCAAGCTGGGAATTACCCAGTCTCAGTCTCTGCCACCACCATATTCTACAGAA
TGCGGACAGAAAAAACTGAAGTATTATGCTATCTATAGCCAGAGACTGTGCCTGCTGGAGACCCTGACAG
ACTTCACAGGAGACCTGTGCGGATGTAGAGATGTGTTTATGCCAGAGAACGGACTGCCATTCTGTAGCCT
GCAGGAACTGTATAGCTGCATGTACCCAGCTAAAGAGTCTTTTAGCGAATTCACCATGAGAAAAGAGTGT
CCAAGCGATTGCGAAGAAAGAACCTTTAGCTACGAGCTGTCTGAGGCTAGATATCTGCACAATCCACCAA
TTGGACTGTCTCTGAGCAGACTGGATAAACTGCAGCTGGACAAGTCTCTGCCAAGCGAGGCTCACCTGTC
TAAACTGGCTAAAAGCCTGACACCAAAAGAACTGGATGCCTACATCGAAAGCAACATCATCAGCGTGATT
CTGTTTTTCGGAGATACCAGAATCGATTACCACGAACAGGAAGCCACAAACGACTTTTTCCAGTTCCTGG
GAAATATGGGAGGAGAATTTGGACTGATGCTGGGAGCTTCCCTGCTGACCTTCGTGGAATTCATTGACCT
GTTTATTGTGCTGCTGTACCACCAGATGCTGAGACTGTATAACCTGAGAAAGATTCCAGACATTTTTGCC
AGCAAAAGAAACAGAAATAAGGAAAAAACCAAGAAGTGTGAGAACGTGGGTGGCTCAGGTGGTGGCGGTT
CAGGCGGAATGAGTAAAGGAGAAGAACTTTTCACCGGGGTGGTGCCCATCCTGGTCGAGCTGGACGGCGA
CGTAAACGGCCACAAGTTCAGCGTGTCCGGCGAGGGCGAGGGCGATGCCACCTACGGCAAGCTGACCCTG
AAGTTCATCTGCACCACCGGCAAGCTGCCCGTGCCCTGGCCCACCCTCGTGACCACCCTGACCTACGGCG
TGCAGTGCTTCAGCCGCTACCCCGACCACATGAAGCAGCACGACTTCTTCAAGTCCGCCATGCCCGAAGG
CTACGTCCAGGAGCGCACCATCTTCTTCAAGGACGACGGCAACTACAAGACCCGCGCCGAGGTGAAGTTC
GAGGGCGACACCCTGGTGAACCGCATCGAGCTGAAGGGCATCGACTTCAAGGAGGACGGCAACATCCTGG
GGCACAAGCTGGAGTACAACTACAACAGCCACAACGTCTATATCATGGCCGACAAGCAGAAGAACGGCAT
CAAGGTGAACTTCAAGATCCGCCACAACATCGAGGACGGCAGCGTGCAGCTCGCCGACCACTACCAGCAG
AACACCCCCATCGGCGACGGCCCCGTGCTGCTGCCCGACAACCACTACCTGAGCACCCAGTCCGCCCTGA
GCAAAGACCCCAACGAGAAGCGCGATCACATGGTCCTGCTGGAGTTCGTGACCGCCGCCGGGATCACTCT
CGGCATGGACGAGCTGTACTAGCACCCAGCTTTCTTGTACAAAGTTGGCATTATAAGAAAGCATTGCTTA
TCAATTTGTTGCAACGAACAGGTCACTATCAGTCAAAATAAAATCATTATTTGCCATCCAGCTGATATCC
CCTATAGTGAGTCGTATTACATGGTCATAGCTGTTTCCTGGCAGCTCTGGCCCGTGTCTCAAAATCTCTG
ATGTTACATTGCACAAGATAAAAATATATCATCATGAACAATAAAACTGTCTGCTTACATAAACAGTAAT
ACAAGGGGTGTTATGAGCCATATTCAACGGGAAACGTCGAGGCCGCGATTAAATTCCAACATGGATGCTG
ATTTATATGGGTATAAATGGGCTCGCGATAATGTCGGGCAATCAGGTGCGACAATCTATCGCTTGTATGG
GAAGCCCGATGCGCCAGAGTTGTTTCTGAAACATGGCAAAGGTAGCGTTGCCAATGATGTTACAGATGAG
ATGGTCAGACTAAACTGGCTGACGGAATTTATGCCTCTTCCGACCATCAAGCATTTTATCCGTACTCCTG
ATGATGCATGGTTACTCACCACTGCGATCCCCGGAAAAACAGCATTCCAGGTATTAGAAGAATATCCTGA
TTCAGGTGAAAATATTGTTGATGCGCTGGCAGTGTTCCTGCGCCGGTTGCATTCGATTCCTGTTTGTAAT
TGTCCTTTTAACAGCGATCGCGTATTTCGTCTCGCTCAGGCGCAATCACGAATGAATAACGGTTTGGTTG
ATGCGAGTGATTTTGATGACGAGCGTAATGGCTGGCCTGTTGAACAAGTCTGGAAAGAAATGCATAAACT
TTTGCCATTCTCACCGGATTCAGTCGTCACTCATGGTGATTTCTCACTTGATAACCTTATTTTTGACGAG
GGGAAATTAATAGGTTGTATTGATGTTGGACGAGTCGGAATCGCAGACCGATACCAGGATCTTGCCATCC
TATGGAACTGCCTCGGTGAGTTTTCTCCTTCATTACAGAAACGGCTTTTTCAAAAATATGGTATTGATAA
TCCTGATATGAATAAATTGCAGTTTCATTTGATGCTCGATGAGTTTTTCTAATCAGAATTGGTTAATTGG
TTGTAACACTGGCAGAGCATTACGCTGACTTGACGGGACGGCGCAAGCTCATGACCAAAATCCCTTAACG
TGAGTTACGCGTCGTTCCACTGAGCGTCAGACCCCGTAGAAAAGATCAAAGGATCTTCTTGAGATCCTTT
TTTTCTGCGCGTAATCTGCTGCTTGCAAACAAAAAAACCACCGCTACCAGCGGTGGTTTGTTTGCCGGAT
CAAGAGCTACCAACTCTTTTTCCGAAGGTAACTGGCTTCAGCAGAGCGCAGATACCAAATACTGTTCTTC
TAGTGTAGCCGTAGTTAGGCCACCACTTCAAGAACTCTGTAGCACCGCCTACATACCTCGCTCTGCTAAT
CCTGTTACCAGTGGCTGCTGCCAGTGGCGATAAGTCGTGTCTTACCGGGTTGGACTCAAGACGATAGTTA
CCGGATAAGGCGCAGCGGTCGGGCTGAACGGGGGGTTCGTGCACACAGCCCAGCTTGGAGCGAACGACCT
ACACCGAACTGAGATACCTACAGCGTGAGCTATGAGAAAGCGCCACGCTTCCCGAAGGGAGAAAGGCGGA
CAGGTATCCGGTAAGCGGCAGGGTCGGAACAGGAGAGCGCACGAGGGAGCTTCCAGGGGGAAACGCCTGG
TATCTTTATAGTCCTGTCGGGTTTCGCCACCTCTGACTTGAGCGTCGATTTTTGTGATGCTCGTCAGGGG
GGCGGAGCCTATGGAAAAACGCCAGCAACGCGGCCTTTTTACGGTTCCTGGCCTTTTGCTGGCCTTTTGC
TCACATGTTCTTTCCTGCGTTATCCCCTGATTCTGTGGATAACCGTATTACCGCCTTTGAGTGAGCTGAT
ACCGCTCGCCGCAGCCGAACGACCGAGCGCAGCGAGTCAGTGAGCGAGGAAGCGGAAGAGCGCCCAATAC
GCAAACCGCCTCTCCCCGCGCGTTGGCCGATTCATTAATGCAGCTGGCACGACAGGTTTCCCGACTGGAA
AGCGGGCAGTGAGCGCAACGCAATTAATACGCGTACCGCTAGCCAGGAAGAGTTTGTAGAAACGCAAAAA
GGCCATCCGTCAGGATGGCCTTCTGCTTAGTTTGATGCCTGGCAGTTTATGGCGGGCGTCCTGCCCGCCA
CCCTCCGGGCCGTTGCTTCACAACGTTCAAATCCGCTCCCGGCGGATTTGTCCTACTCAGGAGAGCGTTC
ACCGACAAACAACAGATAAAACGAAAGGCCCAGTCTTCCGACTGAGCCTTTCGTTTTATTTGATGCCTGG
CAGTTCCCTACTCTCGCGTTAACGCTAGCATGGATGTTTTCCCAGTCACGACGTT
